>Addgene plasmid #216234 | pET151-GyrB_A467 | addgene full sequence | sequence record 430358 | Addgene NGS Result
GGCAGAATTGCCTGGGTACGACTATCACGACCGCTTTTGGTACTACCACCGGCACTATCACCTTCCACCA
GAAAAATTTCACATTCTTCCGGTGATTTGCTGCTACAATCTGCCAGTTTACCAGGCAGGCTTGCAACATC
CAGTGCGCTTTTACGACGGGTAACTTCACGTGCTTTCTTTGCTGCAACACGGGCACGTGCTGCCATAATA
CCTTTTTCAACAACGGTACGTGCAACCTGCGGATTTTCATACAGAAAGCGCTCAAAGTGTTCGCTAAACA
GTTTATCCACAACCTGACGAACTTCGCTATTACCCAGTTTGGTTTTGGTCTGACCTTCAAACTGAGGATC
GCCATGTTTAATGCTAATAATTGCGGTCATACCTTCACGGGTATCCTCACCGCTCAGACGATCTTTTTCT
TCTTTCATGATTTTGCTGCTCAGACCATAGCTATTCAGAACACGGGTCAGTGCACGTTTAAAACCATCTT
CGTGTGTACCGCCTTCATAGGTATGAATGTTATTTGCATAGGTCAGCAGATTGGTGGCATAACCGCTATT
ATACTGGATGGCAATTTCCACTTCGATATCATCTTTGCTCTGATGGATATAGATCGGCTCATCATGAATC
GGTTCTTTGTTTTCGTTCAGCAGTTCCACATAGCTTTTAATGCCACCTTCATAATGGTAGCTATCTTCAC
GAACATTTTCTTCGTCACGTTCATCACGCAGGGTAATCTGAATGCCTTTATTCAGAAATGCCAGTTCACG
AATACGCTGCTGCAGGGTTTCATAGTTATAAACGGTGGTTTCGGTGAAGATTTCACCATCTGCTTTAAAA
CGAATAACGGTGCCGGTTTTATCGGTGGTGCCAACTTCTTTCAGATCAAACTGCGGAACACCCTTTTTAT
AGGCCTGGTGATAAATGGTTTCGTTACGATGAACATAAACTTCCAGATCCTGGCTCAGTGCATTAACAAC
GCTGCTACCAACACCATGCAGGCCACCGCTAACTTTATAGCCACCACCACCAAATTTGCCACCGGCATGC
AGAACGGTCAGAATAACTTCAACTGCCGGACGACCCATTTTCTCTTGAATATCAACCGGAATACCACGAC
CATTATCGGTAACTTTAATCCAGTTGTCTTTCTCGATCACCACTTCAATCTGATTTGCATAACCTGCCAG
TGCTTCATCAATGCTGTTATCAACAATTTCCCAAACCAGATGATGCAGACCACGTTCGCTGGTGCTACCA
ATATACATACCCGGACGTTTACGAACTGCTTCCAGACCTTCCAGAACCTGAATCTGACCTGCGCCATAAT
TATCGGTGTTATTCACATCACTCAGTGCGGTAACCATGGTGAAGGGATCAATTCCCTGAAAATACAGGTT
TTCCGTAGAATCGAGACCGAGGAGAGGGTTAGGGATAGGCTTACCATGGTGATGGTGATGATGCATATGT
ATATCTCCTTCTTAAAGTTAAACAAAATTATTTCTAGAGGGGAATTGTTATCCGCTCACAATTCCCCTAT
AGTGAGTCGTATTAATTTCGCGGGATCGAGATCTCGATCCTCTACGCCGGACGCATCGTGGCCGGCATCA
CCGGCGCCACAGGTGCGGTTGCTGGCGCCTATATCGCCGACATCACCGATGGGGAAGATCGGGCTCGCCA
CTTCGGGCTCATGAGCGCTTGTTTCGGCGTGGGTATGGTGGCAGGCCCCGTGGCCGGGGGACTGTTGGGC
GCCATCTCCTTGCATGCACCATTCCTTGCGGCGGCGGTGCTCAACGGCCTCAACCTACTACTGGGCTGCT
TCCTAATGCAGGAGTCGCATAAGGGAGAGCGTCGAGATCCCGGACACCATCGAATGGCGCAAAACCTTTC
GCGGTATGGCATGATAGCGCCCGGAAGAGAGTCAATTCAGGGTGGTGAATGTGAAACCAGTAACGTTATA
CGATGTCGCAGAGTATGCCGGTGTCTCTTATCAGACCGTTTCCCGCGTGGTGAACCAGGCCAGCCACGTT
TCTGCGAAAACGCGGGAAAAAGTGGAAGCGGCGATGGCGGAGCTGAATTACATTCCCAACCGCGTGGCAC
AACAACTGGCGGGCAAACAGTCGTTGCTGATTGGCGTTGCCACCTCCAGTCTGGCCCTGCACGCGCCGTC
GCAAATTGTCGCGGCGATTAAATCTCGCGCCGATCAACTGGGTGCCAGCGTGGTGGTGTCGATGGTAGAA
CGAAGCGGCGTCGAAGCCTGTAAAGCGGCGGTGCACAATCTTCTCGCGCAACGCGTCAGTGGGCTGATCA
TTAACTATCCGCTGGATGACCAGGATGCCATTGCTGTGGAAGCTGCCTGCACTAATGTTCCGGCGTTATT
TCTTGATGTCTCTGACCAGACACCCATCAACAGTATTATTTTCTCCCATGAAGACGGTACGCGACTGGGC
GTGGAGCATCTGGTCGCATTGGGTCACCAGCAAATCGCGCTGTTAGCGGGCCCATTAAGTTCTGTCTCGG
CGCGTCTGCGTCTGGCTGGCTGGCATAAATATCTCACTCGCAATCAAATTCAGCCGATAGCGGAACGGGA
AGGCGACTGGAGTGCCATGTCCGGTTTTCAACAAACCATGCAAATGCTGAATGAGGGCATCGTTCCCACT
GCGATGCTGGTTGCCAACGATCAGATGGCGCTGGGCGCAATGCGCGCCATTACCGAGTCCGGGCTGCGCG
TTGGTGCGGATATCTCGGTAGTGGGATACGACGATACCGAAGACAGCTCATGTTATATCCCGCCGTTAAC
CACCATCAAACAGGATTTTCGCCTGCTGGGGCAAACCAGCGTGGACCGCTTGCTGCAACTCTCTCAGGGC
CAGGCGGTGAAGGGCAATCAGCTGTTGCCCGTCTCACTGGTGAAAAGAAAAACCACCCTGGCGCCCAATA
CGCAAACCGCCTCTCCCCGCGCGTTGGCCGATTCATTAATGCAGCTGGCACGACAGGTTTCCCGACTGGA
AAGCGGGCAGTGAGCGCAACGCAATTAATGTAAGTTAGCTCACTCATTAGGCACCGGGATCTCGACCGAT
GCCCTTGAGAGCCTTCAACCCAGTCAGCTCCTTCCGGTGGGCGCGGGGCATGACTATCGTCGCCGCACTT
ATGACTGTCTTCTTTATCATGCAACTCGTAGGACAGGTGCCGGCAGCGCTCTGGGTCATTTTCGGCGAGG
ACCGCTTTCGCTGGAGCGCGACGATGATCGGCCTGTCGCTTGCGGTATTCGGAATCTTGCACGCCCTCGC
TCAAGCCTTCGTCACTGGTCCCGCCACCAAACGTTTCGGCGAGAAGCAGGCCATTATCGCCGGCATGGCG
GCCGACGCGCTGGGCTACGTCTTGCTGGCGTTCGCGACGCGAGGCTGGATGGCCTTCCCCATTATGATTC
TTCTCGCTTCCGGCGGCATCGGGATGCCCGCGTTGCAGGCCATGCTGTCCAGGCAGGTAGATGACGACCA
TCAGGGACAGCTTCAAGGATCGCTCGCGGCTCTTACCAGCCTAACTTCGATCATTGGACCGCTGATCGTC
ACGGCGATTTATGCCGCCTCGGCGAGCACATGGAACGGGTTGGCATGGATTGTAGGCGCCGCCCTATACC
TTGTCTGCCTCCCCGCGTTGCGTCGCGGTGCATGGAGCCGGGCCACCTCGACCTGAATGGAAGCCGGCGG
CACCTCGCTAACGGATTCACCACTCCAAGAATTGGAGCCAATCAATTCTTGCGGAGAACTGTGAATGCGC
AAACCAACCCTTGGCAGAACATATCCATCGCGTCCGCCATCTCCAGCAGCCGCACGCGGCGCATCTCGGG
CAGCGTTGGGTCCTGGCCACGGGTGCGCATGATCGTGCTCCTGTCGTTGAGGACCCGGCTAGGCTGGCGG
GGTTGCCTTACTGGTTAGCAGAATGAATCACCGATACGCGAGCGAACGTGAAGCGACTGCTGCTGCAAAA
CGTCTGCGACCTGAGCAACAACATGAATGGTCTTCGGTTTCCGTGTTTCGTAAAGTCTGGAAACGCGGAA
GTCAGCGCCCTGCACCATTATGTTCCGGATCTGCATCGCAGGATGCTGCTGGCTACCCTGTGGAACACCT
ACATCTGTATTAACGAAGCGCTGGCATTGACCCTGAGTGATTTTTCTCTGGTCCCGCCGCATCCATACCG
CCAGTTGTTTACCCTCACAACGTTCCAGTAACCGGGCATGTTCATCATCAGTAACCCGTATCGTGAGCAT
CCTCTCTCGTTTCATCGGTATCATTACCCCCATGAACAGAAATCCCCCTTACACGGAGGCATCAGTGACC
AAACAGGAAAAAACCGCCCTTAACATGGCCCGCTTTATCAGAAGCCAGACATTAACGCTTCTGGAGAAAC
TCAACGAGCTGGACGCGGATGAACAGGCAGACATCTGTGAATCGCTTCACGACCACGCTGATGAGCTTTA
CCGCAGCTGCCTCGCGCGTTTCGGTGATGACGGTGAAAACCTCTGACACATGCAGCTCCCGGAGACGGTC
ACAGCTTGTCTGTAAGCGGATGCCGGGAGCAGACAAGCCCGTCAGGGCGCGTCAGCGGGTGTTGGCGGGT
GTCGGGGCGCAGCCATGACCCAGTCACGTAGCGATAGCGGAGTGTATACTGGCTTAACTATGCGGCATCA
GAGCAGATTGTACTGAGAGTGCACCATTGCGGTGTGAAATACCGCACAGATGCGTAAGGAGAAAATACCG
CATCAGGCGCTCTTCCGCTTCCTCGCTCACTGACTCGCTGCGCTCGGTCGTTCGGCTGCGGCGAGCGGTA
TCAGCTCACTCAAAGGCGGTAATACGGTTATCCACAGAATCAGGGGATAACGCAGGAAAGAACATGTGAG
CAAAAGGCCAGCAAAAGGCCAGGAACCGTAAAAAGGCCGCGTTGCTGGCGTTTTTCCATAGGCTCCGCCC
CCCTGACGAGCATCACAAAAATCGACGCTCAAGTCAGAGGTGGCGAAACCCGACAGGACTATAAAGATAC
CAGGCGTTTCCCCCTGGAAGCTCCCTCGTGCGCTCTCCTGTTCCGACCCTGCCGCTTACCGGATACCTGT
CCGCCTTTCTCCCTTCGGGAAGCGTGGCGCTTTCTCATAGCTCACGCTGTAGGTATCTCAGTTCGGTGTA
GGTCGTTCGCTCCAAGCTGGGCTGTGTGCACGAACCCCCCGTTCAGCCCGACCGCTGCGCCTTATCCGGT
AACTATCGTCTTGAGTCCAACCCGGTAAGACACGACTTATCGCCACTGGCAGCAGCCACTGGTAACAGGA
TTAGCAGAGCGAGGTATGTAGGCGGTGCTACAGAGTTCTTGAAGTGGTGGCCTAACTACGGCTACACTAG
AAGGACAGTATTTGGTATCTGCGCTCTGCTGAAGCCAGTTACCTTCGGAAAAAGAGTTGGTAGCTCTTGA
TCCGGCAAACAAACCACCGCTGGTAGCGGTGGTTTTTTTGTTTGCAAGCAGCAGATTACGCGCAGAAAAA
AAGGATCTCAAGAAGATCCTTTGATCTTTTCTACGGGGTCTGACGCTCAGTGGAACGAAAACTCACGTTA
AGGGATTTTGGTCATGAGATTATCAAAAAGGATCTTCACCTAGATCCTTTTAAATTAAAAATGAAGTTTT
AAATCAATCTAAAGTATATATGAGTAAACTTGGTCTGACAGTTACCAATGCTTAATCAGTGAGGCACCTA
TCTCAGCGATCTGTCTATTTCGTTCATCCATAGTTGCCTGACTCCCCGTCGTGTAGATAACTACGATACG
GGAGGGCTTACCATCTGGCCCCAGTGCTGCAATGATACCGCGAGACCCACGCTCACCGGCTCCAGATTTA
TCAGCAATAAACCAGCCAGCCGGAAGGGCCGAGCGCAGAAGTGGTCCTGCAACTTTATCCGCCTCCATCC
AGTCTATTAATTGTTGCCGGGAAGCTAGAGTAAGTAGTTCGCCAGTTAATAGTTTGCGCAACGTTGTTGC
CATTGCTGCAGGCATCGTGGTGTCACGCTCGTCGTTTGGTATGGCTTCATTCAGCTCCGGTTCCCAACGA
TCAAGGCGAGTTACATGATCCCCCATGTTGTGCAAAAAAGCGGTTAGCTCCTTCGGTCCTCCGATCGTTG
TCAGAAGTAAGTTGGCCGCAGTGTTATCACTCATGGTTATGGCAGCACTGCATAATTCTCTTACTGTCAT
GCCATCCGTAAGATGCTTTTCTGTGACTGGTGAGTACTCAACCAAGTCATTCTGAGAATAGTGTATGCGG
CGACCGAGTTGCTCTTGCCCGGCGTCAACACGGGATAATACCGCGCCACATAGCAGAACTTTAAAAGTGC
TCATCATTGGAAAACGTTCTTCGGGGCGAAAACTCTCAAGGATCTTACCGCTGTTGAGATCCAGTTCGAT
GTAACCCACTCGTGCACCCAACTGATCTTCAGCATCTTTTACTTTCACCAGCGTTTCTGGGTGAGCAAAA
ACAGGAAGGCAAAATGCCGCAAAAAAGGGAATAAGGGCGACACGGAAATGTTGAATACTCATACTCTTCC
TTTTTCAATATTATTGAAGCATTTATCAGGGTTATTGTCTCATGAGCGGATACATATTTGAATGTATTTA
GAAAAATAAACAAATAGGGGTTCCGCGCACATTTCCCCGAAAAGTGCCACCTGACGTCTAAGAAACCATT
ATTATCATGACATTAACCTATAAAAATAGGCGTATCACGAGGCCCTTTCGTCTTCAAGAATTAATTCTCA
TGTTTGACAGCTTATCATCGATAAGCTAGCTTTAATGCGGTAGTTTATCACAGTTAAATTGCTAACGCAG
TCAGGCACCGTGTATGAAATCTAACAATGCGCTCATCGTCATCCTCGGCACCGTCACCCTGGATGCTGTA
GGCATAGGCTTGGTTATGCCGGTACTGCCGGGCCTCTTGCGGGATATCCGGATATAGTTCCTCCTTTCAG
CAAAAAACCCCTCAAGACCCGTTTAGAGGCCCCAAGGGGTTATGCTAGTTATTGCTCAGCGGTGGCAGCA
GCCAACTCAGCTTCCTTTCGGGCTTTGTTAGCAGCCGGATCTGAGCTCGCCCTTAAAGTCCAGGTTGGCA
TAAACGGCATTATCTTCAATAAACTGGCGACGATTTTCCACAACATCACCCATCAGCATTTCAAAGGTCT
GATCCGCTTCAATTGCATCTTCCAGTTTAACTTGCAGCAGTGCACGATGTTCCGGATTCATGGTGGTTTC
CCACAGCTGATCTGCATTCATTTCACCCAGACCTTTATAACGTGCAATTGACCATTTCGGTGTCGGATTC
AGTTCGCTTTTCAGTTTGTCCAGCTCGCGATCATTATACACGTAGTATTTCTGTTTACCCTGGGTCAGTT
TATACAGCGGAGGCTGTGCAATATAAACATAACCGGCTTCAATCAGCGGACGCATAAAACGATAGAAAAA
TGTCAGCAGCAGGGTACGAATATGTGCACCATCAACATCGGCATCGGTCATAATCACAATCTTATGATAA
CGGGCTTTTGCCAGATCAAAATCACCACCAATACCGGTGCCAAATGCGGTAATCATCTGGCGAATTTCAT
TATTGTTCAGAATGCGATCCAGACGCACTTTTTCCACATTCAGAATTTTACCACGCAGC
Features (pLannotate 1.2.2; 21 found; start..end, strand, type, name):
   1384..1403    -  CDS            TEV site (fragment): tobacco etch virus (TEV) protease recognition and cleavage site
   1404..1445    -  CDS            V5 tag: epitope tag from simian virus 5
   1474..1496    -  RBS            RBS: efficient ribosome binding site from bacteriophage T7 gene 10 (Olins and Rangwala, 1989)
   1511..1535    -  protein_bind   lac operator: The lac repressor binds to the lac operator to inhibit transcription in E. coli. This inhibition can be relieved by adding lactose or isopropyl-β-D-thiogalactopyranoside (IPTG). lac repressor encoded by lacI
   1536..1554    -  promoter       T7 promoter: promoter for bacteriophage T7 RNA polymerase
   1576..1855    +  CDS            TcR (fragment): tetracycline efflux protein; tet; confers resistance to tetracycline
   1863..1940    +  promoter       lacI promoter: lacI
   1941..3023    +  CDS            lacI: lac repressor; lacI; The lac repressor binds to the lac operator to inhibit transcription in E. coli. This inhibition can be relieved by adding lactose or isopropyl-β-D-thiogalactopyranoside (IPTG).
   3036..3057    +  protein_bind   CAP binding site: CAP binding activates transcription in the presence of cAMP. E. coli catabolite activator protein
   3072..3696    +  CDS            TcR (fragment): tetracycline efflux protein; tet; confers resistance to tetracycline
   3938..4318    -  CDS            YPB1_ECOLX: Protein predicted: Swiss-Prot protein existence level 4. From Escherichia coli.
   4335..4526    +  CDS            rop: Rop protein, which maintains plasmids at low copy number; rop
   4628..4767    +  misc_feature   bom: basis of mobility region from pBR322
   4953..5541    -  rep_origin     ori: high-copy-number ColE1/pMB1/pBR322/pUC origin of replication
   5712..6572    -  CDS            AmpR: β-lactamase; bla; confers resistance to ampicillin, carbenicillin, and related antibiotics
   6573..6677    -  promoter       AmpR promoter: bla
   6794..6817    +  promoter       tet promoter (fragment): E. coli promoter for tetracycline efflux protein gene
   6874..6978    +  CDS            TcR (fragment): tetracycline efflux protein; tet; confers resistance to tetracycline
   7001..7048    -  terminator     T7 terminator: transcription terminator for bacteriophage T7 RNA polymerase
   7056..7105    -  CDS            SET1 (fragment): solubility-enhancement tag derived from T7 phage gene 10B
   7125..1367    -  CDS            gyrB (across the origin): GYRB_STAAU - Experimental evidence at protein level: Swiss-Prot protein existence level 1. A type II topoisomerase that negatively supercoils closed circular double-stranded (ds) DNA in an ATP-dependent manner to modulate DNA topology and maintain chromosomes in an underwound state. Negative supercoiling favors strand separation, and DNA replication, transcription, recombination and repair, all of which involve strand separation. Also able to catalyze the interconversion of other topological isomers of dsDNA rings, including catenanes and knotted rings. Type II topoisomerases break and join 2
