[The description below was written by a language model from this plasmid's Addgene catalogue record and pLannotate feature annotations shown in this document.]
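Description:
pET151-GyrB_A467 is a 7,689 bp bacterial expression plasmid for producing a mutant form of the *Staphylococcus aureus* USA300 DNA gyrase B subunit in *E. coli*. The catalogue lists the backbone as a commercial pET101 TOPO vector, although the plasmid name and the annotated N-terminal tag arrangement point to a pET151-type layout; the record does not resolve this discrepancy. The plasmid replicates from a ColE1/pBR322-type origin with the adjacent rop gene and bom region, and is selected with ampicillin through the β-lactamase gene. The catalogue describes it as high copy, though rop is normally associated with reduced copy number. Several tetracycline-resistance fragments are annotated, but these are backbone remnants rather than a functional marker.

The insert is a 1,932 bp gyrB open reading frame, codon-optimized for *E. coli* and carrying an alanine-to-valine substitution at residue 467. It is transcribed from a T7 promoter with an adjacent lac operator and translated from the phage T7 gene 10 ribosome binding site, with a T7 terminator downstream. The plasmid-borne lacI gene supplies repressor, so expression stays off until induced with IPTG in a host that provides T7 RNA polymerase. Upstream of gyrB the feature table shows a V5 epitope followed by a TEV protease site, and the catalogue records an N-terminal 6xHis tag, which is not itself annotated. Together these allow affinity purification, immunodetection and tag removal by cleavage.

GyrB is the ATP-hydrolysing subunit of the type II topoisomerase that introduces negative supercoils into DNA. The associated work concerns an unusual gyrase inhibitor, which suggests use of the purified A467V protein for comparison with wild-type enzyme, although the record does not state the exact purpose.
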