Addgene plasmid #216234: pET151-GyrB_A467
Purpose: S. aureus USA300 GyrB mutant A467 residue codon-optimized for E. coli
Depositing lab: Eric Brown. Depositing organization: McMaster University. Publication: A platform for predicting mechanism of action based on bacterial transcriptional responses identifies an unusual DNA gyrase inhibitor. French S, Guo ABY, Ellis MJ, Deisinger JP, Johnson JW, Rachwalski K, Piquette ZA, Lluka T, Zary M, Gamage S, Magolan J, Brown ED. Cell Rep. 2024 Apr 4;43(4):114053. doi: 10.1016/j.celrep.2024.114053. PubMed 38578824.
Backbone
  Vector backbone: pET101
  Backbone manufacturer: Thermo
  Backbone size w/o insert (bp): 5800
  Total vector size (bp): 7689
  Vector type: Bacterial Expression
Growth in bacteria
  Bacterial resistance: Ampicillin, 100 μg/mL
  Growth temperature: 37°C
  Growth strain: DH5alpha
  Copy number: High Copy
Gene/Insert
  Gene/Insert name: DNA gyrase (alt name: gyrB)
  Species: S. aureus
  Insert size (bp): 1932
  Mutation: Changed alanine 467 to valine
  Promoter: T7
  Tag / fusion protein: 6xHis (N terminal on insert)
  Cloning method: TOPO Cloning
  Sequencing primers: 5′ TAATACGACTCACTATAGGG; 3′ GCTAGTTATTGCTCAGCGG
Terms and licenses: Academic/Nonprofit Terms; Industry Terms: Not Available to Industry
How to cite: pET151-GyrB_A467 was a gift from Eric Brown (Addgene plasmid # 216234 ; http://n2t.net/addgene:216234 ; RRID:Addgene_216234)
